Addgene plasmid #218277: pIRGAL4A
Purpose: Introduction of a LowTempGAL Turbo module (GAL4) to accelerate induction of GAL promoter induction
Depositing lab: Claudia Vickers. Depositing organization: Queensland University of Technology. Publication: LowTempGAL: a highly responsive low temperature-inducible GAL system in Saccharomyces cerevisiae. Lu Z, Shen Q, Bandari NC, Evans S, McDonnell L, Liu L, Jin W, Luna-Flores CH, Collier T, Talbo G, McCubbin T, Esquirol L, Myers C, Trau M, Dumsday G, Speight R, Howard CB, Vickers CE, Peng B. Nucleic Acids Res. 2024 May 29:gkae460. doi: 10.1093/nar/gkae460. PubMed 38808673.
Backbone
  Vector backbone: pUC19
  Vector type: Yeast Expression
Growth in bacteria
  Bacterial resistance: Ampicillin, 100 μg/mL
  Growth temperature: 37°C
  Growth strain: DH5alpha
  Copy number: High Copy
Gene/Insert
  Gene/Insert name: fcy1(207-356)-pAgTEF1>ble>tAgTEF1-pNRG2>GAL4>tNRG2-fcy1(454-778)
  Species: Synthetic
  Cloning method: Gibson Cloning
Terms and licenses: Academic/Nonprofit Terms; Industry Terms: Not Available to Industry
How to cite: pIRGAL4A was a gift from Claudia Vickers (Addgene plasmid # 218277 ; http://n2t.net/addgene:218277 ; RRID:Addgene_218277)
