[The description below was written by a language model from this plasmid's Addgene catalogue record and pLannotate feature annotations shown in this document.]
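Description:
pIRGAL4A is a pUC19-based yeast integration/expression plasmid of about 8.1 kb, built by Gibson assembly to deliver a "Turbo" GAL4 module for the LowTempGAL low-temperature-inducible GAL system in Saccharomyces cerevisiae. In E. coli it is maintained at high copy through the ColE1/pUC origin and selected with ampicillin via the bla gene and its promoter. Remnants of the pUC19 lac region (lac promoter, operator, CAP site and lacZα fragment) flank the insert. No yeast replication origin or centromere is annotated. This fits a design in which the cassette is integrated into the chromosome rather than kept as an episome.

The synthetic insert is bounded by two segments of the yeast FCY1 (cytosine deaminase) locus, recorded as fcy1(207-356) and fcy1(454-778). These presumably act as homology arms directing integration at FCY1, although the record does not describe the integration procedure. The feature table detects only the first of these arms. Between the arms sit two expression units. The first is a ble gene, which encodes a bleomycin-family-binding protein and confers resistance to phleomycin-type antibiotics. It is driven by the Ashbya gossypii TEF promoter, ends at the matching TEF terminator, and serves as the dominant selection marker in yeast. The second is the full-length S. cerevisiae GAL4 transcriptional activator, placed according to the insert name under the NRG2 promoter and terminator, which the automated annotation does not pick up. The stated purpose is to supply additional GAL4 so that induction of GAL promoters is accelerated in strains carrying the LowTempGAL circuit.
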