Features (pLannotate 1.2.2; 15 found; start..end, strand, type, name):
    798..3443    +  CDS            GAL4: GAL4 transcriptional activator; Saccharomyces cerevisiae GAL4
   4048..4202    +  CDS            lacZα (fragment): LacZα fragment of β-galactosidase; lacZ fragment
   4208..4307    -  misc_feature   bom (fragment): basis of mobility region from pBR322
   4409..4444    -  CDS            rop (fragment): Rop protein, which maintains plasmids at low copy number; rop
   4539..4643    +  promoter       AmpR promoter: bla
   4644..5504    +  CDS            AmpR: β-lactamase; bla; confers resistance to ampicillin, carbenicillin, and related antibiotics
   5675..6263    +  rep_origin     ori: high-copy-number ColE1/pMB1/pBR322/pUC origin of replication
   6446..6538    +  CDS            lacI (fragment): lac repressor; lacI; The lac repressor binds to the lac operator to inhibit transcription in E. coli. This inhibition can be relieved by adding lactose or isopropyl-β-D-thiogalactopyranoside (IPTG).
   6551..6572    +  protein_bind   CAP binding site: CAP binding activates transcription in the presence of cAMP. E. coli catabolite activator protein
   6587..6617    +  promoter       lac promoter: promoter for the E. coli lac operon
   6625..6641    +  protein_bind   lac operator: The lac repressor binds to the lac operator to inhibit transcription in E. coli. This inhibition can be relieved by adding lactose or isopropyl-β-D-thiogalactopyranoside (IPTG). lac repressor encoded by lacI
   6684..6833    +  CDS            FCY1 (fragment): FCY1_YEAST - Experimental evidence at protein level: Swiss-Prot protein existence level 1. Catalyzes the hydrolytic deamination of cytosine to uracil or 5-methylcytosine to thymine. Is involved in the pyrimidine salvage pathway, which allows the cell to utilize cytosine for pyrimidine nucleotide synthesis. From Saccharomyces cerevisiae (strain ATCC 204508 / S288c) (Baker's yeast).
   7042..7385    +  promoter       TEF promoter: Ashbya gossypii TEF promoter
   7392..7769    +  CDS            ble: BLE_KLEPN - Experimental evidence at protein level: Swiss-Prot protein existence level 1. Binding protein with a strong affinity to the bleomycin family of antibiotics. Binds to CL990; an antimitotic-antibiotic compound. From Klebsiella pneumoniae.
   7778..7975    +  terminator     TEF terminator: Ashbya gossypii TEF terminator
>Addgene plasmid #218277 | pIRGAL4A | addgene full sequence | sequence record 433678 | Addgene NGS Result
TAAGTCGTAATTGAGTCCAGATCCACTGCGGCTCTGCATATAGAATAACAAACAAATCGTATTTTTCCCG
AAGCCAAGAAAAAAAGGAGACTATAACCTTTCAAGCCAGACGGAAAACTATCTGCCCAAGGACAAACTGG
CATGGGCTGCTTCAATGTTCGGCTACCTTTTTTCTCTTTTAACGGGGTTTGGTATTTTTTTTCTTTACTT
CATAAACGAATGTTAAACGACTGTGAAAAAGCCATCCCTGGATTATGCGAGAGTACTCTCAGGGCACCCG
TCCGTTTAAAGACCCCAGGCCAAAATAAAAATTTCTTGAAGGAAAAAAATACACAGGGCCTTGAACTGAA
TACAAAGCCATCTTTTTTCTCGTTTGTCAGCACGTCCCAGAAAAACGCGCAGCCGTAGCTCTTGATAAGT
GGCTTCTGCGTTTTGCAACGCTTTTCTGATCTCATGTTTTCTTATGCTGCGGGACATCATTGTCGTTGAG
AAAAGTTTCAATTTCAAACGAACTGCCTACCGTTGCATTCTCCTTGGAGAAGGGCCTGAGTTTAGGGGAA
TCACGTCTGGCTATTACATGCTACATCGTGCAGTAGCTCCTACATCGCTAACAGGCAAATCCTACACCCT
CTTTAAATCGTTTATCTTTTATATATTATCTGGCCTAAATTTTTACATATAAATATTTATCATATTATGA
CAGCTCAAATGAATTTCCGGCACCAAGTCATATGAGCACTCGCTACTGTTCGAAGAACAAAAAATATAAA
GCTTCTACAAAATTTCCAGAATTCACAATGAAGCTACTGTCTTCTATCGAACAAGCATGCGATATTTGCC
GACTTAAAAAGCTCAAGTGCTCCAAAGAAAAACCGAAGTGCGCCAAGTGTCTGAAGAACAACTGGGAGTG
TCGCTACTCTCCCAAAACCAAAAGGTCTCCGCTGACTAGGGCACATCTGACAGAAGTGGAATCAAGGCTA
GAAAGACTGGAACAGCTATTTCTACTGATTTTTCCTCGAGAAGACCTTGACATGATTTTGAAAATGGATT
CTTTACAGGATATAAAAGCATTGTTAACAGGATTATTTGTACAAGATAATGTGAATAAAGATGCCGTCAC
AGATAGATTGGCTTCAGTGGAGACTGATATGCCTCTAACATTGAGACAGCATAGAATAAGTGCGACATCA
TCATCGGAAGAGAGTAGTAACAAAGGTCAAAGACAGTTGACTGTATCGATTGACTCGGCAGCTCATCATG
ATAACTCCACAATTCCGTTGGATTTTATGCCCAGGGATGCTCTTCATGGATTTGATTGGTCTGAAGAGGA
TGACATGTCGGATGGCTTGCCCTTCCTGAAAACGGACCCCAACAATAATGGGTTCTTTGGCGACGGTTCT
CTCTTATGTATTCTTCGATCTATTGGCTTTAAACCGGAAAATTACACGAACTCTAACGTTAACAGGCTCC
CGACCATGATTACGGATAGATACACGTTGGCTTCTAGATCCACAACATCCCGTTTACTTCAAAGTTATCT
CAATAATTTTCACCCCTACTGCCCTATCGTGCACTCACCGACGCTAATGATGTTGTATAATAACCAGATT
GAAATCGCGTCGAAGGATCAATGGCAAATCCTTTTTAACTGCATATTAGCCATTGGAGCCTGGTGTATAG
AGGGGGAATCTACTGATATAGATGTTTTTTACTATCAAAATGCTAAATCTCATTTGACGAGCAAGGTCTT
CGAGTCAGGTTCCATAATTTTGGTGACAGCCCTACATCTTCTGTCGCGATATACACAGTGGAGGCAGAAA
ACAAATACTAGCTATAATTTTCACAGCTTTTCCATAAGAATGGCCATATCATTGGGCTTGAATAGGGACC
TCCCCTCGTCCTTCAGTGATAGCAGCATTCTGGAACAAAGACGCCGAATTTGGTGGTCTGTCTACTCTTG
GGAGATCCAATTGTCCCTGCTTTATGGTCGATCCATCCAGCTTTCTCAGAATACAATCTCCTTCCCTTCT
TCTGTCGACGATGTGCAGCGTACCACAACAGGTCCCACCATATATCATGGCATCATTGAAACAGCAAGGC
TCTTACAAGTTTTCACAAAAATCTATGAACTAGACAAAACAGTAACTGCAGAAAAAAGTCCTATATGTGC
AAAAAAATGCTTGATGATTTGTAATGAGATTGAGGAGGTTTCGAGACAGGCACCAAAGTTTTTACAAATG
GATATTTCCACCACCGCTCTAACCAATTTGTTGAAGGAACACCCTTGGCTATCCTTTACAAGATTCGAAC
TGAAGTGGAAACAGTTGTCTCTTATCATTTATGTATTAAGAGATTTTTTCACTAATTTTACCCAGAAAAA
GTCACAACTAGAACAGGATCAAAATGATCATCAAAGTTATGAAGTTAAACGATGCTCCATCATGTTAAGC
GATGCAGCACAAAGAACTGTTATGTCTGTAAGTAGCTATATGGACAATCATAATGTCACCCCATATTTTG
CCTGGAATTGTTCTTATTACTTGTTCAATGCAGTCCTAGTACCCATAAAGACTCTACTCTCAAACTCAAA
ATCGAATGCTGAGAATAACGAGACCGCACAATTATTACAACAAATTAACACTGTTCTGATGCTATTAAAA
AAACTGGCCACTTTTAAAATCCAGACTTGTGAAAAATACATTCAAGTACTGGAAGAGGTATGTGCGCCGT
TTCTGTTATCACAGTGTGCAATCCCATTACCGCATATCAGTTATAACAATAGTAATGGTAGCGCCATTAA
AAATATTGTCGGTTCTGCAACTATCGCCCAATACCCTACTCTTCCGGAGGAAAATGTCAACAATATCAGT
GTTAAATATGTTTCTCCTGGCTCAGTAGGGCCTTCACCTGTGCCATTGAAATCAGGAGCAAGTTTCAGTG
ATCTAGTCAAGCTGTTATCTAACCGTCCACCCTCTCGTAACTCTCCAGTGACAATACCAAGAAGCACACC
TTCGCATCGCTCAGTCACGCCTTTTCTAGGGCAACAGCAACAGCTGCAATCATTAGTGCCACTGACCCCG
TCTGCTTTGTTTGGTGGCGCCAATTTTAATCAAAGTGGGAATATTGCTGATAGCTCATTGTCCTTCACTT
TCACTAACAGTAGCAACGGTCCGAACCTCATAACAACTCAAACAAATTCTCAAGCGCTTTCACAACCAAT
TGCCTCCTCTAACGTTCATGATAACTTCATGAATAATGAAATCACGGCTAGTAAAATTGATGATGGTAAT
AATTCAAAACCACTGTCACCTGGTTGGACGGACCAAACTGCGTATAACGCGTTTGGAATCACTACAGGGA
TGTTTAATACCACTACAATGGATGATGTATATAACTATCTATTCGATGATGAAGATACCCCACCAAACCC
AAAAAAAGAGTAAAATGAATCGTAGATACTGAAAAACCCCGCAAGTTCACTTCAACTGTGCATCGTGCAC
CATCTCAATTTCTTTCATTTATACATCGTTTTGCCTTCTTTTATGTAACTATACTCCTCTAAGTTTCAAT
CTTGGCCATGTAACCTCTGATCTATAGAATTTTTTAAATGACTAGAATTAATGCCCATCTTTTTTTTGGA
CCTAAATTCTTCATGAAAATATATTACGAGGGCTTATTCAGAAGCTTCGCTCATATAACGAAAAAAAGGG
TTTGGATCGAACGTAATTGAGATTGATTAGTTAATACTCAAAATAAAACAGCTCCTACCACCAGTGTAAA
GTAGAACGTTAATAGAGCCAATGTCTTCAGACAGCGGCCGCTGGCCTATGGATTGGTTTGAAGATATTGG
TGAGTAGAGCACGCAGCACGCTGTATTTACGTATTTAATTTTATATATTTGTGCATACACTACTAGGGAA
GACTTGAAAAAAACCTAGGAAATGAAAAAACGACACAGGAAGTCCCGTATTTACTATTTTTTCCTTCCTT
TTGATGGGGCAGGGCGGAAATAGAGGATAGGATAAGCCTACTGCTTAGCTGTTTAAACACTGGCCGTCGT
TTTACAACGTCGTGACTGGGAAAACCCTGGCGTTACCCAACTTAATCGCCTTGCAGCACATCCCCCTTTC
GCCAGCTGGCGTAATAGCGAAGAGGCCCGCACCGATCGCCCTTCCCAACAGTTGCGCAGCCTGAATGGCG
AATGGCGCCTGATGCGGTATTTTCTCCTTACGCATCTGTGCGGTATTTCACACCGCATATGGTGCACTCT
CAGTACAATCTGCTCTGATGCCGCATAGTTAAGCCAGCCCCGACACCCGCCAACACCCGCTGACGCGCCC
TGACGGGCTTGTCTGCTCCCGGCATCCGCTTACAGACAAGCTGTGACCGTCTCCGGGAGCTGCATGTGTC
AGAGGTTTTCACCGTCATCACCGAAACGCGCGAGACGAAAGGGCCTCGTGATACGCCTATTTTTATAGGT
TAATGTCATGATAATAATGGTTTCTTAGACGTCAGGTGGCACTTTTCGGGGAAATGTGCGCGGAACCCCT
ATTTGTTTATTTTTCTAAATACATTCAAATATGTATCCGCTCATGAGACAATAACCCTGATAAATGCTTC
AATAATATTGAAAAAGGAAGAGTATGAGTATTCAACATTTCCGTGTCGCCCTTATTCCCTTTTTTGCGGC
ATTTTGCCTTCCTGTTTTTGCTCACCCAGAAACGCTGGTGAAAGTAAAAGATGCTGAAGATCAGTTGGGT
GCACGAGTGGGTTACATCGAACTGGATCTCAACAGCGGTAAGATCCTTGAGAGTTTTCGCCCCGAAGAAC
GTTTTCCAATGATGAGCACTTTTAAAGTTCTGCTATGTGGCGCGGTATTATCCCGTATTGACGCCGGGCA
AGAGCAACTCGGTCGCCGCATACACTATTCTCAGAATGACTTGGTTGAGTACTCACCAGTCACAGAAAAG
CATCTTACGGATGGCATGACAGTAAGAGAATTATGCAGTGCTGCCATAACCATGAGTGATAACACTGCGG
CCAACTTACTTCTGACAACGATCGGAGGACCGAAGGAGCTAACCGCTTTTTTGCACAACATGGGGGATCA
TGTAACTCGCCTTGATCGTTGGGAACCGGAGCTGAATGAAGCCATACCAAACGACGAGCGTGACACCACG
ATGCCTGTAGCAATGGCAACAACGTTGCGCAAACTATTAACTGGCGAACTACTTACTCTAGCTTCCCGGC
AACAATTAATAGACTGGATGGAGGCGGATAAAGTTGCAGGACCACTTCTGCGCTCGGCCCTTCCGGCTGG
CTGGTTTATTGCTGATAAATCTGGAGCCGGTGAGCGTGGGTCTCGCGGTATCATTGCAGCACTGGGGCCA
GATGGTAAGCCCTCCCGTATCGTAGTTATCTACACGACGGGGAGTCAGGCAACTATGGATGAACGAAATA
GACAGATCGCTGAGATAGGTGCCTCACTGATTAAGCATTGGTAACTGTCAGACCAAGTTTACTCATATAT
ACTTTAGATTGATTTAAAACTTCATTTTTAATTTAAAAGGATCTAGGTGAAGATCCTTTTTGATAATCTC
ATGACCAAAATCCCTTAACGTGAGTTTTCGTTCCACTGAGCGTCAGACCCCGTAGAAAAGATCAAAGGAT
CTTCTTGAGATCCTTTTTTTCTGCGCGTAATCTGCTGCTTGCAAACAAAAAAACCACCGCTACCAGCGGT
GGTTTGTTTGCCGGATCAAGAGCTACCAACTCTTTTTCCGAAGGTAACTGGCTTCAGCAGAGCGCAGATA
CCAAATACTGTTCTTCTAGTGTAGCCGTAGTTAGGCCACCACTTCAAGAACTCTGTAGCACCGCCTACAT
ACCTCGCTCTGCTAATCCTGTTACCAGTGGCTGCTGCCAGTGGCGATAAGTCGTGTCTTACCGGGTTGGA
CTCAAGACGATAGTTACCGGATAAGGCGCAGCGGTCGGGCTGAACGGGGGGTTCGTGCACACAGCCCAGC
TTGGAGCGAACGACCTACACCGAACTGAGATACCTACAGCGTGAGCTATGAGAAAGCGCCACGCTTCCCG
AAGGGAGAAAGGCGGACAGGTATCCGGTAAGCGGCAGGGTCGGAACAGGAGAGCGCACGAGGGAGCTTCC
AGGGGGAAACGCCTGGTATCTTTATAGTCCTGTCGGGTTTCGCCACCTCTGACTTGAGCGTCGATTTTTG
TGATGCTCGTCAGGGGGGCGGAGCCTATGGAAAAACGCCAGCAACGCGGCCTTTTTACGGTTCCTGGCCT
TTTGCTGGCCTTTTGCTCACATGTTCTTTCCTGCGTTATCCCCTGATTCTGTGGATAACCGTATTACCGC
CTTTGAGTGAGCTGATACCGCTCGCCGCAGCCGAACGACCGAGCGCAGCGAGTCAGTGAGCGAGGAAGCG
GAAGAGCGCCCAATACGCAAACCGCCTCTCCCCGCGCGTTGGCCGATTCATTAATGCAGCTGGCACGACA
GGTTTCCCGACTGGAAAGCGGGCAGTGAGCGCAACGCAATTAATGTGAGTTAGCTCACTCATTAGGCACC
CCAGGCTTTACACTTTATGCTTCCGGCTCGTATGTTGTGTGGAATTGTGAGCGGATAACAATTTCACACA
GGAAACAGCTATGACCATGATTACGCCAGTTTAAACTGTGGGAGATTAGAGGGCAAAGTGTACAAAGATA
CCACTTTGTATACGACGCTGTCTCCATGCGACATGTGTACAGGTGCCATCATCATGTATGGTATTCCACG
CTGTGTTGTCGGTGAGAACGTTAATTTCAAAAGTAAGGGCGATTAATTAAGGATCCGCTGAAGCTTCGTA
CGCTGCAGGTCGACAACCCTTAATGTTCTTCATTCTACGCACGGTCCTTCAATTCGCTTGGCGGAGATCT
ATGACAAGAGGGTCGAACTCGCCTAAGTCGTAATTGAGTCAGTTACGCTAGGGATAACAGGGTAATATAG
CTGTTTAGCTTGCCTCGTCCCCGCCGGGTCACCCGGCCAGCGACATGGAGGCCCAGAATACCCTCCTTGA
CAGTCTTGACGTGCGCAGCTCAGGGGCATGATGTGACTGTCGCCCGTACATTTAGCCCATACATCCCCAT
GTATAATCATTTGCATCCATACATTTTGATGGCCGCACGGCGCGAAGCAAAAATTACGGCTCCTCGCTGC
AGACCTGCGAGCAGGGAAACGCTCCCCTCACAGACGCGTTGAATTGTCCCCACGCCGCGCCCCTGTAGAG
AAATATAAAAGGTTAGGATTTGCCACTGAGGTTCTTCTTTCATATACTTCCTTTTAAAATCTTGCTAGGA
TACAGTTCTCACATCACATCCGAACATAAACAACCATGGGTATGACCGACCAAGCGACGCCCAACCTGCC
ATCACGAGATTTCGATCCCACCGCCGCCTTCTATGAAAGGTTGGGCTTCGGAATCGTTTTCCGGGACGCC
GGCTGGATGATCCTCCAGCGCGGGGATCTCATGCTGGAGTTCTTCGCCCACCCCGGGCTCGATCCCCTCG
CGAGTTGGTTCAGCTGCTGCCTGAGGCTGGACGACCTCGCGGAGTTCTACCGGCAGTGCAAATCCGTCGG
CATCCAGGAAACCAGCAGCGGCTATCCGCGCATCCATGCCCCCGAACTGCAGGAGTGGGGAGGCACGATG
GCCGCTTTGGTCGACCCGGACGGGACGCTCCTGCGCCTGATACAGAACGAATTGCTTGCAGGCATCTCAT
GATCAGTACTGACAATAAAAAGATTCTTGTTTTCAAGAACTTGTCATTTGTATAGTTTTTTTATATTGTA
GTTGTTCTATTTTAATCAAATGTTAGCGTGATTTATATTTTTTTTCGCCTCGACATCATCTGCCCAGATG
CGAAGTTAAGTGCGCAGAAAGTAATATCATGCGTCAATCGTATGTGAATGCTGGTCGCTATACTGCTGTC
GATTCGATACTAACGCCGCCATCCAGTGTCGAAAACGAGCTCTCGAGAACCCTTAAAGTTACGCTAGGGA
TAACAGGGTAATATAGGTTCTTCATTCTACGCACGGTCCTTCAATTCGCTTGGCGGTCTAGAATGACAAG
AGGGTCGAACTCGCC
